>Addgene plasmid #8791 | 3542 pMIG Bcl-XL mut1 | addgene partial sequence | sequence record 17269 | 8791 with pLXSN 5'
ATCTCTCGAGGTTAACGAATTGTCACCATGTCTCAGAGCAACCGGGAGCTGGTGGTTGACTTTCTCTCCT
ACAAGCTTTCCCAGAAAGGATACAGCTGGAGTCAGTTTAGTGATGTGGAAGAGAACAGGACTGAGGCCCC
AGAAGGGACTGAATCGGAGATGGAGACCCCCAGTGCCATCAATGGCAACCCATCCTGGCACCTGGCAGAC
AGCCCCGCGGTGAATGGAGCCACTGGCCACAGCAGCAGTTTGGATGCCCGGGAGGTGATCCCCATGGCAG
CAGTAAAGCAAGCGCTGAGGGAGGCAGGCGACGAGTTTGAACTGCGGTACCGGCGGGCATTCAGTGACCT
GACATCCCAGCTCCACATCACCCCAGGGACAGCATATCAGAGCTTTGAACAGGTAGTGAATGAACTCGTC
CGGGCTGGGGTAAACTGGGGTCGCATTGTGGCCTTTTTCTCCTTCGGCGGGGCACTGTGCGTGGAAAGCG
TAGACAAGGAGATGCAGGTATTGGTGAGTCGGATCGCAGCTTGGATGGCCACTTACCTGAATGACCACCT
AGAGCCTTGGATCCAGGAGAACGGCGGCTGGGATACTTTTGTGGAACTCTATGGGAACAATGCAGCAGCC
GAGAGCCGAAAGGGCCAGGAACGCTTCAACCGCTGGTTC
