[The description below was written by a language model from this plasmid's Addgene catalogue record.]
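Description:
3542 pMIG Bcl-XL mut1 is a retroviral mammalian expression plasmid built on the pMIG backbone (about 7 kb without insert). It is maintained in E. coli as a high-copy plasmid under ampicillin selection. The record includes no feature table, so the origin of replication, the promoter and the viral elements are not individually listed. pMIG is generally known as an MSCV-derived vector in which the retroviral long terminal repeat drives a bicistronic transcript carrying the cloned gene followed by an IRES and GFP. That arrangement fits the depositor's comment that GFP in this plasmid is not fused to the insert and serves only for selection, allowing transduced cells to be identified or sorted by fluorescence.

The payload is an approximately 700 bp human Bcl-XL coding sequence (BCL2L1), inserted by restriction cloning with a preserved Bgl II site at the 5′ junction; the 3′ site is not stated. The insert carries two point substitutions, F131V and D133A, which give the "mut1" designation. Bcl-XL is an anti-apoptotic BCL-2 family member. The associated study examined how BCL-2 and Bcl-XL sequester BH3-only proteins to block BAX- and BAK-dependent mitochondrial apoptosis. The record does not spell out the functional consequence of these mutations, but a mutant of this kind would typically be compared with wild-type Bcl-XL to separate binding interactions from survival activity. The plasmid is suited to producing retrovirus in packaging cells and stably introducing the mutant protein into mammalian cells, with GFP marking the expressing population.
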