Addgene plasmid #8791: 3542 pMIG Bcl-XL mut1
Depositing lab: Stanley Korsmeyer. Depositing organization: Dana-Farber Cancer Institute. Publication: BCL-2, BCL-X(L) sequester BH3 domain-only molecules preventing BAX- and BAK-mediated mitochondrial apoptosis. Cheng EH, Wei MC, Weiler S, Flavell RA, Mak TW, Lindsten T, Korsmeyer SJ. Mol Cell 2001 Sep;8(3):705-11. 10.1016/S1097-2765(01)00320-3 PubMed 11583631.
Backbone
  Vector backbone: pMIG
  Backbone size w/o insert (bp): 7000
  Vector type: Mammalian Expression, Retroviral
Growth in bacteria
  Bacterial resistance: Ampicillin, 100 μg/mL
  Growth temperature: 37°C
  Growth strain: XL1 Blue
  Copy number: High Copy
Gene/Insert
  Gene/Insert name: Bcl-XL
  Species: H. sapiens (human)
  Insert size (bp): 700
  Mutation: F131V, D133A
  GenBank ID: NM_138578
  Entrez Gene: BCL2L1 (a.k.a. BCL-XL/S, BCL2L, BCLX, Bcl-X, PPP1R52)
  Cloning method: Restriction Enzyme; 5′ cloning site Bgl II (not destroyed)
  Sequencing primers: 5′ pLXSN 5'
Terms and licenses: Academic/Nonprofit Terms; Industry Terms: Not Available to Industry
Depositor comments: Note that the GFP in this plasmid is not fused to gene. It is for selection purposes only.
How to cite: 3542 pMIG Bcl-XL mut1 was a gift from Stanley Korsmeyer (Addgene plasmid # 8791 ; http://n2t.net/addgene:8791 ; RRID:Addgene_8791)
